>Addgene plasmid #43675 | III-TAGA | depositor partial sequence | sequence record 58940 | III-TAGA sequence 426 bps
CGTCTCGGCTCACCCCAGAGCAGGTCGTGGCCATTGCCTCGAATGGAGGGGGCAAACAGGCGTTGGAAAC
CGTACAACGATTGCTGCCGGTGCTGTGCCAAGCGCACGGACTCACCCCAGAGCAGGTCGTGGCAATCGCC
TCCAACATTGGCGGGAAACAGGCACTCGAGACTGTCCAGCGCCTGCTTCCCGTGCTGTGCCAAGCGCACG
GCCTCACCCCAGAGCAGGTCGTGGCAATCGCGAGCAATAACGGCGGAAAACAGGCTTTGGAAACGGTGCA
GAGGCTCCTTCCAGTGCTGTGCCAAGCGCACGGATTAACCCCAGAGCAGGTCGTGGCAATCGCCTCCAAC
ATTGGCGGGAAACAGGCACTCGAGACTGTCCAGCGCCTGCTTCCCGTGCTGTGCCAAGCGCACGGACTCA
GAGACG
