>Addgene plasmid #43675 | III-TAGA | addgene partial sequence | sequence record 61804 | M13-F20 5'-TGTAAAACGACGGCCAGT-3'
TGGGCGAATTGGGCCCTCTAGATGCATGCTCGAGCGGCCGCCAGTGTGATGGATATCTGCAGAATTCGCC
CTTGCCGTCCTAGCGCGTCTCGGCTCACCCCAGAGCAGGTCGTGGCCATTGCCTCGAATGGAGGGGGCAA
ACAGGCGTTGGAAACCGTACAACGATTGCTGCCGGTGCTGTGCCAAGCGCACGGACTCACCCCAGAGCAG
GTCGTGGCAATCGCCTCCAACATTGGCGGGAAACAGGCACTCGAGACTGTCCAGCGCCTGCTTCCCGTGC
TGTGCCAAGCGCACGGCCTCACCCCAGAGCAGGTCGTGGCAATCGCGAGCAATAACGGCGGAAAACAGGC
TTTGGAAACGGTGCAGAGGCTCCTTCCAGTGCTGTGCCAAGCGCACGGATTAACCCCAGAGCAGGTCGTG
GCAATCGCCTCCAACATTGGCGGGAAACAGGCACTCGAGACTGTCCANCGCCTGCTTCCCGTGCTGTGCC
AAGCGCACGGACTCAGAGACGTGGGCACAGGAAANAAGGGCGAATTCCAGCACACTGGCGGCCGTTACTA
GTGGATCCNAGCTCGGTACCAAGCTTGATGCATAGCTTGAGTATTCTATAGTGTCACCTAAATAGCTTGG
CGTAATCATGGTCATAGCTGTTTCCTGTGTGAAATTGTTATCCGCTCACAATTCCACACAACATACGAGC
CGGAAGCATAAAGTGTAAAGCCTGGGGTGCCTAATGAGTGAGCTAACTCACATTAATTGCGTTGCGCTCA
CTGCCCGCTTTCCAGTCNGGAAACCTGTCGTGCCANCTGCATTAATGAATCGGCCAACGCGCGGGGAGAG
GCGGTTTGCGTATTGGGCGCTCTTCNGCTTCCTCGCTCACTGACTCGCTGCGCTCGGTCGTTCGGCTGCG
GCGAGCGGTATCAGCTCACTCAAAGGCGGTAATAC
