[The description below was written by a language model from this plasmid's Addgene catalogue record.]
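Description:
III-TAGA is a bacterial cloning plasmid built on the commercial pCRII-TOPO backbone (about 4 kb without insert), into which a 426 bp synthetic insert was introduced by TOPO cloning. It is a high-copy plasmid maintained in E. coli, and the record lists both ampicillin and kanamycin resistance, consistent with the dual selection markers carried by this backbone. No feature table is provided, so the origin of replication and other backbone elements are not itemised. The listed sequencing primers, T7 on the 5′ side and M13 reverse on the 3′ side, indicate that the insert sits in the standard cloning site flanked by those primer-binding sequences.

The insert is described only by its name and as synthetic. The record does not spell out its coding content or name any promoter intended to drive it, and as a cloning vector the plasmid is not designed for expression in mammalian cells. The plasmid was deposited with a publication describing a TALEN genome-editing system for generating human stem cell-based disease models. In that context, the name plausibly denotes a pre-assembled block of TAL effector repeat modules recognising the four-base sequence T-A-G-A, with "III" indicating its position in an ordered assembly scheme. An insert of roughly 426 bp would be compatible with four repeat units, but this interpretation is an inference from the name, size and publication rather than something stated in the record. On that reading, the plasmid serves as a library component from which the repeat block is taken and joined with other blocks to build custom TALEN DNA-binding arrays, rather than as a functional nuclease construct in its own right.
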