Addgene plasmid #43675: III-TAGA
Depositing lab: Chad Cowan & Kiran Musunuru. Depositing organization: Harvard University. Publication: A TALEN Genome-Editing System for Generating Human Stem Cell-Based Disease Models. Ding Q, Lee YK, Schaefer EA, Peters DT, Veres A, Kim K, Kuperwasser N, Motola DL, Meissner TB, Hendriks WT, Trevisan M, Gupta RM, Moisan A, Banks E, Friesen M, Schinzel RT, Xia F, Tang A, Xia Y, Figueroa E, Wann A, Ahfeldt T, Daheron L, Zhang F, Rubin LL, Peng LF, Chung RT, Musunuru K, Cowan CA. Cell Stem Cell. 2012 Dec 12. pii: S1934-5909(12)00645-5. doi: 10.1016/j.stem.2012.11.011. PubMed 23246482.
Backbone
  Vector backbone: pCRII-TOPO
  Backbone manufacturer: Invitrogen
  Backbone size w/o insert (bp): 3973
  Vector type: Bacterial Cloning
Growth in bacteria
  Bacterial resistance: Ampicillin and Kanamycin, 100 & 50 μg/mL
  Growth temperature: 37°C
  Growth strain: Top10
  Copy number: High Copy
Gene/Insert
  Gene/Insert name: III-TAGA
  Species: Synthetic
  Insert size (bp): 426
  Cloning method: TOPO Cloning
  Sequencing primers: 5′ T7; 3′ M13-rev
Terms and licenses: Academic/Nonprofit Terms; Industry Terms: Not Available to Industry
How to cite: III-TAGA was a gift from Chad Cowan & Kiran Musunuru (Addgene plasmid # 43675 ; http://n2t.net/addgene:43675 ; RRID:Addgene_43675)
